>Addgene plasmid #73566 | mCherry-CAD | depositor partial sequence | sequence record 137398 | mCherry-CAD coding sequence
ATGGTGAGCAAGGGCGAGGAGGATAACATGGCCATCATCAAGGAGTTCATGCGCTTCAAGGTGCACATGG
AGGGCTCCGTGAACGGCCACGAGTTCGAGATCGAGGGCGAGGGCGAGGGCCGCCCCTACGAGGGCACCCA
GACCGCCAAGCTGAAGGTGACCAAGGGTGGCCCCCTGCCCTTCGCCTGGGACATCCTGTCCCCTCAGTTC
ATGTACGGCTCCAAGGCCTACGTGAAGCACCCCGCCGACATCCCCGACTACTTGAAGCTGTCCTTCCCCG
AGGGCTTCAAGTGGGAGCGCGTGATGAACTTCGAGGACGGCGGCGTGGTGACCGTGACCCAGGACTCCTC
CCTGCAGGACGGCGAGTTCATCTACAAGGTGAAGCTGCGCGGCACCAACTTCCCCTCCGACGGCCCCGTA
ATGCAGAAGAAGACCATGGGCTGGGAGGCCTCCTCCGAGCGGATGTACCCCGAGGACGGCGCCCTGAAGG
GCGAGATCAAGCAGAGGCTGAAGCTGAAGGACGGCGGCCACTACGACGCTGAGGTCAAGACCACCTACAA
GGCCAAGAAGCCCGTGCAGCTGCCCGGCGCCTACAACGTCAACATCAAGTTGGACATCACCTCCCACAAC
GAGGACTACACCATCGTGGAACAGTACGAACGCGCCGAGGGCCGCCACTCCACCGGCGGCATGGACGAGC
TGTACAAGTCCGGACTCAGATCTCGAGCTCAAGCTTCGAATTCTTATGCTCCAGAGGCCCTTCAGAAGTG
GCTGCAGCTGACACATGAGGTGGAGGTGCAATATTACAACATCAAGAAGCAAAATGCTGAGAAGCAGCTG
CTGGTGGCCAAGGAGGGGGCTGAGAAGATAAAAAAGAAGAGAAACACACTCTTTGGCACCTTCCACGTGG
CCCACAGCTCTTCCCTGGATGATGTAGATCATAAAATTCTAACAGCTAAGCAAGCACTGAGCGAGGTGAC
AGCAGCATTGCGGGAGCGCCTGCACCGCTGGCAACAGATCGAGATCCTCTGTGGCTTCCAGATTGTCAAC
AACCCTGGCATCCACGGAGGTCATCATCACCATCACCATTGA
