>Addgene plasmid #73566 | mCherry-CAD | addgene partial sequence | sequence record 139899 | CMV-F 5'-CGCAAATGGGCGGTAGGCGTG-3'
GTTTAGTGAACCGTCAGATCCGCTAGCGCTACCGGTCGCCACCATGGTGAGCAAGGGCGAGGAGGATAAC
ATGGCCATCATCAAGGAGTTCATGCGCTTCAAGGTGCACATGGAGGGCTCCGTGAACGGCCACGAGTTCG
AGATCGAGGGCGAGGGCGAGGGCCGCCCCTACGAGGGCACCCAGACCGCCAAGCTGAAGGTGACCAAGGG
TGGCCCCCTGCCCTTCGCCTGGGACATCCTGTCCCCTCAGTTCATGTACGGCTCCAAGGCCTACGTGAAG
CACCCCGCCGACATCCCCGACTACTTGAAGCTGTCCTTCCCCGAGGGCTTCAAGTGGGAGCGCGTGATGA
ACTTCGAGGACGGCGGCGTGGTGACCGTGACCCAGGACTCCTCCCTGCAGGACGGCGAGTTCATCTACAA
GGTGAAGCTGCGCGGCACCAACTTCCCCTCCGACGGCCCCGTAATGCAGAAGAAGACCATGGGCTGGGAG
GCCTCCTCCGAGCGGATGTACCCCGAGGACGGCGCCCTGAAGGGCGAGATCAAGCAGAGGCTGAAGCTGA
AGGACGGCGGCCACTACGACGCTGAGGTCAAGACCACCTACAAGGCCAAGAAGCCCGTGCAGCTGCCCGG
CGCCTACAACGTCAACATCAAGTTGGACATCACCTCCCACAACGAGGACTACACCATCGTGGAACAGTAC
GAACGCGCCGAGGGCCGCCACTCCACCGGCGGCATGGACGAGCTGTACAAGTCCGGACTCAGATCTCGAG
CTCAAGCTTCGAATTCTTATGCTCCAGAGGCCCTTCAGAAGTGGCTGCAGCTGACACATGAGGTGGAGGT
GCAATATTACAACATCAAGAAGCAAAATGCTGAGAAGCAGCTGCTGGTGGCCAAGGAGG
