>Addgene plasmid #73566 | mCherry-CAD | addgene partial sequence | sequence record 139900 | SV40pA-R 5'-GAAATTTGTGATGCTATTGC-3'
TTAACAACAACAATTGCATTCATTTTATGTTTCAGGTTCAGGGGGAGGTGTGGGAGGTTTTTTAAAGCAA
GTAAAACCTCTACAAATGTGGTATGGCTGATTATGATCAGTTATCTAGATCCGGTGGATCCTCAATGGTG
ATGGTGATGATGACCTCCGTGGATGCCAGGGTTGTTGACAATCTGGAAGCCACAGAGGATCTCGATCTGT
TGCCAGCGGTGCAGGCGCTCCCGCAATGCTGCTGTCACCTCGCTCAGTGCTTGCTTAGCTGTTAGAATTT
TATGATCTACATCATCCAGGGAAGAGCTGTGGGCCACGTGGAAGGTGCCAAAGAGTGTGTTTCTCTTCTT
TTTTATCTTCTCAGCCCCCTCCTTGGCCACCAGCAGCTGCTTCTCAGCATTTTGCTTCTTGATGTTGTAA
TATTGCACCTCCACCTCATGTGTCAGCTGCAGCCACTTCTGAAGGGCCTCTGGAGCATAAGAATTCGAAG
CTTGAGCTCGAGATCTGAGTCCGGACTTGTACAGCTCGTCCATGCCGCCGGTGGAGTGGCGGCCCTCGGC
GCGTTCGTACTGTTCCACGATGGTGTAGTCCTCGTTGTGGGAGGTGATGTCCAACTTGATGTTGACGTTG
TAGGCGCCGGGCAGCTGCACGGGCTTCTTGGCCTTGTAGGTGGTCTTGACCTCAGCGTCGTAGTGGCCGC
CGTCCTTCAGCTTCAGCCTCTGCTTGATCTCGCCCTTCAGGGCGCCGTCCTCGGGGTACATCCGCTCGGA
GGAGGCCTCCCAGCCCATGGTCTTCTTCTGCATTACGGGGCCGTCGGAGGGGAAGTTGGTGCCGCGCAGC
TTCACCTTGTAGATGAACTCGCCGTCCTGCAGGGAGGAGTCCTGGGTCACGGTCACCACGCCGCCGTCCT
CGAA
