[The description below was written by a language model from this plasmid's Addgene catalogue record.]
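Description:
mCherry-CAD is a mammalian expression plasmid built on the Clontech pmCherry-C1 backbone (recorded as "pmChery-C1"), with a total size of about 5.0 kb. It is propagated in E. coli as a high-copy plasmid under kanamycin selection. It also carries a neomycin resistance marker, so transfected mammalian cells can be selected with G418. No feature table accompanies the record, so elements such as the replication origin and polyadenylation signals are not explicitly listed.

The roughly 1.1 kb insert is placed between AgeI and BamHI sites, both of which are retained, and is expressed from the CMV immediate early promoter. It encodes a fusion of the red fluorescent protein mCherry at the N terminus to the CAD fragment of human STIM1, which the depositor defines as amino acids 342–448. A 6x His tag sits at the C terminus. STIM1 is the endoplasmic reticulum calcium sensor that gates Orai1 store-operated calcium channels in the plasma membrane. CAD, the CRAC activation domain, is the minimal cytosolic portion that binds and opens Orai1. Expressed on its own, without the luminal sensing and transmembrane regions of STIM1, the fragment is soluble and can activate Orai1 without depletion of calcium stores.

The stated purpose is a soluble red fluorescent activator of Orai1 channels. The mCherry moiety lets expressing cells be identified and the activator's distribution be followed by fluorescence microscopy. The associated work concerns optical recording of Orai1 gating and calcium influx. A red label would leave green channels free for other reporters, although the record does not specify any such pairing.
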