Addgene plasmid #73566: mCherry-CAD
Purpose: Soluble red fluorescent activator of Orai1 channels
Depositing lab: Michael Cahalan. Depositing organization: University of California, Irvine. Publication: Genetically targeted single-channel optical recording reveals multiple Orai1 gating states and oscillations in calcium influx. Dynes JL, Amcheslavsky A, Cahalan MD. Proc Natl Acad Sci U S A. 2016 Jan 12;113(2):440-5. doi: 10.1073/pnas.1523410113. Epub 2015 Dec 28. PubMed 26712003.
Backbone
  Vector backbone: pmChery-C1
  Backbone manufacturer: Clontech
  Backbone size w/o insert (bp): 3954
  Total vector size (bp): 5046
  Vector type: Mammalian Expression
  Selectable markers: Neomycin (select with G418)
Growth in bacteria
  Bacterial resistance: Kanamycin, 50 μg/mL
  Growth temperature: 37°C
  Growth strain: DH5alpha
  Copy number: High Copy
Gene/Insert
  Gene/Insert name: mCherry-CAD (STIM1 342-448)
  Species: H. sapiens (human), Synthetic
  Insert size (bp): 1092
  GenBank ID: NM_003156
  Entrez Gene: STIM1 (a.k.a. D11S4896E, GOK, IMD10, STRMK, TAM, TAM1)
  Promoter: CMV Immediate Early
  Tag / fusion protein: mCherry (N terminal on insert); 6x His (C terminal on insert)
  Cloning method: Restriction Enzyme; 5′ cloning site AgeI (not destroyed); 3′ cloning site BamH1 (not destroyed)
  Sequencing primers: 5′ TGACGTCAATGGGAGTTTG; 3′ ACATTGATGAGTTTGGAC
Terms and licenses: Academic/Nonprofit Terms; Industry Terms: Not Available to Industry
Depositor comments: CAD corresponds to amino acids 342-448 of human STIM1.
How to cite: mCherry-CAD was a gift from Michael Cahalan (Addgene plasmid # 73566 ; http://n2t.net/addgene:73566 ; RRID:Addgene_73566)
