LOCUS       Exported 5046 bp ds-DNA circular SYN 12-MAY-2021
DEFINITION  Soluble red fluorescent activator of Orai1 channels.
ACCESSION   .
VERSION     .
KEYWORDS    mCherry-CAD
SOURCE      synthetic DNA construct
  ORGANISM  synthetic DNA construct
REFERENCE   1 (bases 1 to 5046)
  AUTHORS   Dynes JL, Amcheslavsky A, Cahalan MD
  TITLE     Genetically targeted single-channel optical recording reveals
            multiple Orai1 gating states and oscillations in calcium influx.
  JOURNAL   Proc Natl Acad Sci U S A. 2016 Jan 12;113(2):440-5. doi:
            10.1073/pnas.1523410113. Epub 2015 Dec 28.
  PUBMED    26712003
REFERENCE   2 (bases 1 to 5046)
  AUTHORS   .
  TITLE     Direct Submission
  JOURNAL   Exported May 12, 2021 from SnapGene Server 1.1.58
            http://www.snapgene.com
FEATURES             Location/Qualifiers
     source          1..5046
                     /organism="synthetic DNA construct"
                     /mol_type="other DNA"
     enhancer        61..364
                     /label=CMV enhancer
                     /note="human cytomegalovirus immediate early enhancer"
     promoter        365..568
                     /label=CMV promoter
                     /note="human cytomegalovirus (CMV) immediate early
                     promoter"
     primer_bind     519..539
                     /label=CMV-F
                     /note="Human CMV immediate early promoter, forward primer"
     regulatory      607..616
                     /regulatory_class="other"
                     /note="vertebrate consensus sequence for strong initiation
                     of translation (Kozak, 1987)"
     CDS             613..1320
                     /codon_start=1
                     /product="monomeric derivative of DsRed fluorescent protein
                     (Shaner et al., 2004)"
                     /label=mCherry
                     /note="mammalian codon-optimized"
                     /translation="MVSKGEEDNMAIIKEFMRFKVHMEGSVNGHEFEIEGEGEGRPYEG
                     TQTAKLKVTKGGPLPFAWDILSPQFMYGSKAYVKHPADIPDYLKLSFPEGFKWERVMNF
                     EDGGVVTVTQDSSLQDGEFIYKVKLRGTNFPSDGPVMQKKTMGWEASSERMYPEDGALK
                     GEIKQRLKLKDGGHYDAEVKTTYKAKKPVQLPGAYNVNIKLDITSHNEDYTIVEQYERA
                     EGRHSTGGMDELYK"
     primer_bind     complement(758..776)
                     /label=mCherry-R
                     /note="mCherry, reverse primer"
     primer_bind     1026..1045
                     /label=mCherry-F
                     /note="mCherry, forward primer"
     CDS             1684..1701
                     /codon_start=1
                     /product="6xHis affinity tag"
                     /label=6xHis
                     /translation="HHHHHH"
     polyA_signal    1834..1955
                     /label=SV40 poly(A) signal
                     /note="SV40 polyadenylation signal"
     primer_bind     complement(1871..1890)
                     /label=SV40pA-R
                     /note="SV40 polyA, reverse primer"
     primer_bind     1925..1944
                     /label=EBV-rev
                     /note="SV40 polyA terminator, reverse primer"
     rep_origin      complement(1962..2417)
                     /direction=LEFT
                     /label=f1 ori
                     /note="f1 bacteriophage origin of replication; arrow
                     indicates direction of (+) strand synthesis"
     primer_bind     complement(2099..2120)
                     /label=F1ori-F
                     /note="F1 origin, forward primer"
     primer_bind     2311..2330
                     /label=F1ori-R
                     /note="F1 origin, reverse primer"
     promoter        2444..2548
                     /gene="bla"
                     /label=AmpR promoter
     promoter        2550..2907
                     /label=SV40 promoter
                     /note="SV40 enhancer and early promoter"
     primer_bind     complement(2573..2593)
                     /label=pBABE 3'
                     /note="SV40 enhancer, reverse primer for pBABE vectors"
     rep_origin      2758..2893
                     /label=SV40 ori
                     /note="SV40 origin of replication"
     primer_bind     2820..2839
                     /label=SV40pro-F
                     /note="SV40 promoter/origin, forward primer"
     CDS             2942..3736
                     /codon_start=1
                     /gene="aph(3')-II (or nptII)"
                     /product="aminoglycoside phosphotransferase from Tn5"
                     /label=NeoR/KanR
                     /note="confers resistance to neomycin, kanamycin, and G418
                     (Geneticin(R))"
                     /translation="MIEQDGLHAGSPAAWVERLFGYDWAQQTIGCSDAAVFRLSAQGRP
                     VLFVKTDLSGALNELQDEAARLSWLATTGVPCAAVLDVVTEAGRDWLLLGEVPGQDLLS
                     SHLAPAEKVSIMADAMRRLHTLDPATCPFDHQAKHRIERARTRMEAGLVDQDDLDEEHQ
                     GLAPAELFARLKASMPDGEDLVVTHGDACLPNIMVENGRFSGFIDCGRLGVADRYQDIA
                     LATRDIAEELGGEWADRFLVLYGIAAPDSQRIAFYRLLDEFF"
     primer_bind     complement(2996..3015)
                     /label=Neo-R
                     /note="Neomycin resistance gene, reverse primer"
     primer_bind     3606..3625
                     /label=Neo-F
                     /note="Neomycin resistance gene, forward primer"
     primer_bind     complement(3924..3943)
                     /label=TK-pA-R
                     /note="Thymidine kinase polyA, reverse primer"
     polyA_signal    3968..4015
                     /label=HSV TK poly(A) signal
                     /note="herpes simplex virus thymidine kinase
                     polyadenylation signal (Cole and Stacy, 1985)"
     rep_origin      4344..4932
                     /direction=RIGHT
                     /label=ori
                     /note="high-copy-number ColE1/pMB1/pBR322/pUC origin of
                     replication"
     primer_bind     4833..4852
                     /label=pBR322ori-F
                     /note="pBR322 origin, forward primer"
ORIGIN
        1 tagttattaa tagtaatcaa ttacggggtc attagttcat agcccatata tggagttccg
       61 cgttacataa cttacggtaa atggcccgcc tggctgaccg cccaacgacc cccgcccatt
      121 gacgtcaata atgacgtatg ttcccatagt aacgccaata gggactttcc attgacgtca
      181 atgggtggag tatttacggt aaactgccca cttggcagta catcaagtgt atcatatgcc
      241 aagtacgccc cctattgacg tcaatgacgg taaatggccc gcctggcatt atgcccagta
      301 catgacctta tgggactttc ctacttggca gtacatctac gtattagtca tcgctattac
      361 catggtgatg cggttttggc agtacatcaa tgggcgtgga tagcggtttg actcacgggg
      421 atttccaagt ctccacccca ttgacgtcaa tgggagtttg ttttggcacc aaaatcaacg
      481 ggactttcca aaatgtcgta acaactccgc cccattgacg caaatgggcg gtaggcgtgt
      541 acggtgggag gtctatataa gcagagctgg tttagtgaac cgtcagatcc gctagcgcta
      601 ccggtcgcca ccatggtgag caagggcgag gaggataaca tggccatcat caaggagttc
      661 atgcgcttca aggtgcacat ggagggctcc gtgaacggcc acgagttcga gatcgagggc
      721 gagggcgagg gccgccccta cgagggcacc cagaccgcca agctgaaggt gaccaagggt
      781 ggccccctgc ccttcgcctg ggacatcctg tcccctcagt tcatgtacgg ctccaaggcc
      841 tacgtgaagc accccgccga catccccgac tacttgaagc tgtccttccc cgagggcttc
      901 aagtgggagc gcgtgatgaa cttcgaggac ggcggcgtgg tgaccgtgac ccaggactcc
      961 tccctgcagg acggcgagtt catctacaag gtgaagctgc gcggcaccaa cttcccctcc
     1021 gacggccccg taatgcagaa gaagaccatg ggctgggagg cctcctccga gcggatgtac
     1081 cccgaggacg gcgccctgaa gggcgagatc aagcagaggc tgaagctgaa ggacggcggc
     1141 cactacgacg ctgaggtcaa gaccacctac aaggccaaga agcccgtgca gctgcccggc
     1201 gcctacaacg tcaacatcaa gttggacatc acctcccaca acgaggacta caccatcgtg
     1261 gaacagtacg aacgcgccga gggccgccac tccaccggcg gcatggacga gctgtacaag
     1321 tccggactca gatctcgagc tcaagcttcg aattcttatg ctccagaggc ccttcagaag
     1381 tggctgcagc tgacacatga ggtggaggtg caatattaca acatcaagaa gcaaaatgct
     1441 gagaagcagc tgctggtggc caaggagggg gctgagaaga taaaaaagaa gagaaacaca
     1501 ctctttggca ccttccacgt ggcccacagc tcttccctgg atgatgtaga tcataaaatt
     1561 ctaacagcta agcaagcact gagcgaggtg acagcagcat tgcgggagcg cctgcaccgc
     1621 tggcaacaga tcgagatcct ctgtggcttc cagattgtca acaaccctgg catccacgga
     1681 ggtcatcatc accatcacca ttgaggatcc accggatcta gataactgat cataatcagc
     1741 cataccacat ttgtagaggt tttacttgct ttaaaaaacc tcccacacct ccccctgaac
     1801 ctgaaacata aaatgaatgc aattgttgtt gttaacttgt ttattgcagc ttataatggt
     1861 tacaaataaa gcaatagcat cacaaatttc acaaataaag catttttttc actgcattct
     1921 agttgtggtt tgtccaaact catcaatgta tcttaacgcg taaattgtaa gcgttaatat
     1981 tttgttaaaa ttcgcgttaa atttttgtta aatcagctca ttttttaacc aataggccga
     2041 aatcggcaaa atcccttata aatcaaaaga atagaccgag atagggttga gtgttgttcc
     2101 agtttggaac aagagtccac tattaaagaa cgtggactcc aacgtcaaag gnnnnnnnnn
     2161 nnnnnnnnnn nnnnnnnnnn nnnnnnnnnn nnnnnnnnnn tnnnnnnnnn nnnnnnnnnn
     2221 nnnnnnnnnn nnnnnnnnnn nnnnnnnnnn nnnnnnnnnn nnnnnnnnnn nnnnnnnnnn
     2281 nnnnnnnnnn nngnnnnnnn nnnnnnnnnn nnnnnnnnnn nnnnnnnnnn nnnnnnnnnn
     2341 nnnnnnnnnn nnnnnnnnnn nnnnnnnnnn nnnnnnnnnn nnnnnnnnnn nnnnnnnnnn
     2401 nnnnnnnnnn nnnnnnncag gtggcacttt tcggggaaat gtgcgcggaa cccctatttg
     2461 tttatttttc taaatacatt caaatatgta tccgctcatg agacaataac cctgataaat
     2521 gcttcaataa tattgaaaaa ggaagagtcc tgaggcggaa agaaccagct gtggaatgtg
     2581 tgtcagttag ggtgtggaaa gtccccaggc tccccagcag gcagaagtat gcaaagcatg
     2641 catctcaatt agtcagcaac caggtgtgga aagtccccag gctccccagc aggcagaagt
     2701 atgcaaagca tgcatctcaa ttagtcagca accatagtcc cgcccctaac tccgcccatc
     2761 ccgcccctaa ctccgcccag ttccgcccat tctccgcccc atggctgact aatttttttt
     2821 atttatgcag aggccgaggc cgcctcggcc tctgagctat tccagaagta gtgaggaggc
     2881 ttttttggag gcctaggctt ttgcaaagat cgatcaagag acaggatgag gatcgtttcg
     2941 catgattgaa caagatggat tgcacgcagg ttctccggcc gcttgggtgg agaggctatt
     3001 cggctatgac tgggcacaac agacaatcgg ctgctctgat gccgccgtgt tccggctgtc
     3061 agcgcagggg cgcccggttc tttttgtcaa gaccgacctg tccggtgccc tgaatgaact
     3121 gcaagacgag gcagcgcggc tatcgtggct ggccacgacg ggcgttcctt gcgcagctgt
     3181 gctcgacgtt gtcactgaag cgggaaggga ctggctgcta ttgggcgaag tgccggggca
     3241 ggatctcctg tcatctcacc ttgctcctgc cgagaaagta tccatcatgg ctgatgcaat
     3301 gcggcggctg catacgcttg atccggctac ctgcccattc gaccaccaag cgaaacatcg
     3361 catcgagcga gcacgtactc ggatggaagc cggtcttgtc gatcaggatg atctggacga
     3421 agagcatcag gggctcgcgc cagccgaact gttcgccagg ctcaaggcga gcatgcccga
     3481 cggcgaggat ctcgtcgtga cccatggcga tgcctgcttg ccgaatatca tggtggaaaa
     3541 tggccgcttt tctggattca tcgactgtgg ccggctgggt gtggcggacc gctatcagga
     3601 catagcgttg gctacccgtg atattgctga agagcttggc ggcgaatggg ctgaccgctt
     3661 cctcgtgctt tacggtatcg ccgctcccga ttcgcagcgc atcgccttct atcgccttct
     3721 tgacgagttc ttctgagcgg gactctgggg ttcgaaatga ccgaccaagc gacgcccaac
     3781 ctgccatcac gagatttcga ttccaccgcc gccttctatg aaaggttggg cttcggaatc
     3841 gttttccggg acgccggctg gatgatcctc cagcgcgggg atctcatgct ggagttcttc
     3901 gcccacccta gggggaggct aactgaaaca cggaaggaga caataccgga aggaacccgc
     3961 gctatgacgg caataaaaag acagaataaa acgcacggtg ttgggtcgtt tgttcataaa
     4021 cgcggggttc ggtcccaggg ctggcactct gtcgataccc caccgagacc ccattggggc
     4081 caatacgccc gcgtttcttc cttttcccca ccccaccccc caagttcggg tgaaggccca
     4141 gggctcgcag ccaacgtcgg ggcggcaggc cctgccatag cctcaggtta ctcatatata
     4201 ctttagattg atttaaaact tcatttttaa tttaaaagga tctaggtgaa gatccttttt
     4261 gataatctca tgaccaaaat cccttaacgt gagttttcgt tccactgagc gtcagacccc
     4321 gtagaaaaga tcaaaggatc ttcttgagat cctttttttc tgcgcgtaat ctgctgcttg
     4381 caaacaaaaa aaccaccgct accagcggtg gtttgtttgc cggatcaaga gctaccaact
     4441 ctttttccga aggtaactgg cttcagcaga gcgcagatac caaatactgt ccttctagtg
     4501 tagccgtagt taggccacca cttcaagaac tctgtagcac cgcctacata cctcgctctg
     4561 ctaatcctgt taccagtggc tgctgccagt ggcgataagt cgtgtcttac cgggttggac
     4621 tcaagacgat agttaccgga taaggcgcag cggtcgggct gaacgggggg ttcgtgcaca
     4681 cagcccagct tggagcgaac gacctacacc gaactgagat acctacagcg tgagctatga
     4741 gaaagcgcca cgcttcccga agggagaaag gcggacaggt atccggtaag cggcagggtc
     4801 ggaacaggag agcgcacgag ggagcttcca gggggaaacg cctggtatct ttatagtcct
     4861 gtcgggtttc gccacctctg acttgagcgt cgatttttgt gatgctcgtc aggggggcgg
     4921 agcctatgga aaaacgccag caacgcggcc tttttacggt tcctggcctt ttgctggcct
     4981 tttgctcaca tgttctttcc tgcgttatcc cctgattctg tggataaccg tattaccgcc
     5041 atgcat
//
